>Addgene plasmid #127721 | pDSM-ef | addgene full sequence | sequence record 253025 | Addgene NGS Result
GATCAAGAGCTACCAACTCTTTTTCCGAAGGTAACTGGCTTCAGCAGAGCGCAGATACCAAATACTGTTC
TTCTAGTGTAGCCGTAGTTAGCCCACCACTTCAAGAACTCTGTAGCACCGCCTACATACCTCGCTCTGCT
AATCCTGTTACCAGTGGCTGCTGCCAGTGGCGATAAGTCGTGTCTTACCGGGTTGGACTCAAGACGATAG
TTACCGGATAAGGCGCAGCGGTCGGGCTGAACGGGGGGTTCGTGCACACAGCCCAGCTTGGAGCGAACGA
CCTACACCGAACTGAGATACCTACAGCGTGAGCTATGAGAAAGCGCCACGCTTCCCGAAGGGAGAAAGGC
GGACAGGTATCCGGTAAGCGGCAGGGTCGGAACAGGAGAGCGCACGAGGGAGCTTCCAGGGGGAAACGCC
TGGTATCTTTATAGTCCTGTCGGGTTTCGCCACCTCTGACTTGAGCGTCGATTTTTGTGATGCTCGTCAG
GGGGGCGGAGCCTATGGAAAAACGCCAGCAACGCGGCCTTTTTACGGTTCCTGGCCTTTTGCTGGCCTTT
TGCTCACATGTTCTTTCCTGCGTTATCCCCTGATTCTGTGGATAACCGTATTACCGCCTTTGAGTGAGCT
GATACCGCTCGCCGCAGCCGAACGACCGAGCGCAGCGAGTCAGTGAGCGAGGAAGCGGAAGGCGAGAGTA
GGGAACTGCCAGGCATCAAACTAAGCAGAAGGCCCCTGACGGATGGCCTTTTTGCGTTTCTACAAACTCT
TTCTGTGTTGTAAAACGACGGCCAGTCTTAAGCTCGGGCCCCCTGGGCGGTTCTGATAACGAGTAATCGT
TAATCCGCAAATAACGTAAAAACCCGCTTCGGCGGGTTTTTTTATGGGGGGAGTTTAGGGAAAGAGCATT
TGTCAGAATATTTAAGGGCGCCTGTCACTTTGCTTGATATATGAGAATTATTTAACCTTATAAATGAGAA
AAAAGCAACGCACTTTAAATAAGATACGTTGCTTTTTCGATTGATGAACACCTATAATTAAACTATTCAT
CTATTATTTATGATTTTTTGTATATACAATATTTCTAGTTTGTTAAAGAGAATTAAGAAAATAAATCTCG
AAAATAATAAAGGGAAAATCAGTTTTTGATATCAAAATTATACATGTCAACGATAATACAAAATATAATA
CAAACTATAAGATGTTATCAGTATTTATTATGCATTTAGAATAAATTTTGTGTCGCCCTTATTCGACTCA
CTATAGAAGTTCCTATTCTCTAGAAAGTATAGGAACTTCACTTCATTTTGTGCACTACATCTTGTGGGTG
TCGACATGCTGGCTGGATTCGAAGGTTTCGAGGCGAGACCTTATATTCCCCAGAACATCAGGTTAATGGC
GTTTTTGATGTCATTTTCGCGGTGGCTGAGATCAGCCACTTCTTCCCCGATAACGGAAACCGGCACACTG
GCCATATCGGTGGTCATCATGCGCCAGCTTTCATCCCCGATATGCACCACCGGGTAAAGTTCACGGGAGA
CTTTATCTGACAGCAGACGTGCACTGGCCAGGGGGATCACCATCCGTCGCCCGGGCGTGTCAATAATATC
ACTCTGTACATCCACAAACAGACGATAACGGCTCTCTCTTTTATAGGTGTAAACCTTAAACTGCATTTCA
CCAGCCCCTGTTCTCGTCAGCAAAAGAGCCGTTCATTTCAATAAACCGGGCGACCTCAGCCATCCCTTCC
TGATTTTCCGCTTTCCAGCGTTCGGCACGCAGACGACGGGCTTCATTCTGCATGGTTGTGCTTACCAGAC
CGGAGATATTGACATCATATATGCCTTGAGCAACTGATAGCTGTCGCTGTCAACTGTCACTGTAATACGC
TGCTTCATAGCATACCTCTTTTTGACATACTTCGGGTATACATATCAGTATATATTCTTATACCGCAAAA
ATCAGCGCGCAAATATGCATACTGTTATCTGGCTTTTAGTAAGCCGGTCTCCGCACAGGTACAACAAGCA
CGACCGAGCATATGGGAAGGATGTTTGTGGTTATTTCCCCACTTCAGAAGTTCCTATACTTTCTAGAGAA
TAGGAACTTCACTATAGAGTCGAATAAGGGCGACACCCCCTAATTAGCCCGGGCGAAAGGCCCAGTCTTT
CGACTGAGCCTTTCGTTTTATTTGATGCCTGGCAGTTCCCTACTCTCGCATGGGGAGTCCCCACACTACC
ATCGGCGCTACGGCGTTTCACTTCTGAGTTCGGCATGGGGTCAGGTGGGACCACCGCGCTACTGCCGCCA
GGCAAACAAGGGGTGTTATGAGCCATATTCAGGTATAAATGGGCTCGCGATAATGTTCAGAATTGGTTAA
TTGGTTGTAACACTGACCCCTATTTGTTTATTTTTCTAAATACATTCAAATATGTATCCGCTCATGAGAC
AATAACCCTGATAAATGCTTCAATAATATTGAAAAAGGAAGAATATGAGCCATATTCAACGGGAAACGTC
GAGGCCGCGATTAAATTCCAACATGGATGCTGATTTATATGGGTATAAATGGGCTCGCGATAATGTCGGG
CAATCAGGTGCGACAATCTATCGCTTGTATGGGAAGCCCGATGCGCCAGAGTTGTTTCTGAAACATGGCA
AAGGTAGCGTTGCCAATGATGTTACAGATGAGATGGTCAGACTAAACTGGCTGACGGAATTTATGCCACT
TCCGACCATCAAGCATTTTATCCGTACTCCTGATGATGCATGGTTACTCACCACTGCGATCCCCGGAAAA
ACAGCGTTCCAGGTATTAGAAGAATATCCTGATTCAGGTGAAAATATTGTTGATGCGCTGGCAGTGTTCC
TGCGCCGGTTGCACTCGATTCCTGTTTGTAATTGTCCTTTTAACAGCGATCGCGTATTTCGCCTCGCTCA
GGCGCAATCACGAATGAATAACGGTTTGGTTGATGCGAGTGATTTTGATGACGAGCGTAATGGCTGGCCT
GTTGAACAAGTCTGGAAAGAAATGCATAAACTTTTGCCATTCTCACCGGATTCAGTCGTCACTCATGGTG
ATTTCTCACTTGATAACCTTATTTTTGACGAGGGGAAATTAATAGGTTGTATTGATGTTGGACGAGTCGG
AATCGCAGACCGATACCAGGATCTTGCCATCCTATGGAACTGCCTCGGTGAGTTTTCTCCTTCATTACAG
AAACGGCTTTTTCAAAAATATGGTATTGATAATCCTGATATGAATAAATTGCAATTTCATTTGATGCTCG
ATGAGTTTTTCTAAGCAGAGCATTACGCTGACTTGACGGGACGGCGCAAGCTCATGACCAAAATCCCTTA
ACGTGAGTTACGCGCGCGTCGTTCCACTGAGCGTCAGACCCCGTAGAAAAGATCAAAGGATCTTCTTGAG
ATCCTTTTTTTCTGCGCGTAATCTGCTGCTTGCAAACAAAAAAACCACCGCTACCAGCGGTGGTTTGTTT
GCCG
Features (pLannotate 1.2.2; 13 found; start..end, strand, type, name):
    735..752     +  terminator     rrnB T2 terminator (fragment): transcription terminator T2 from the E. coli rrnB gene
    777..796     -  CDS            lacZα (fragment): LacZα fragment of β-galactosidase; lacZ fragment
   1266..1299    +  protein_bind   FRT (minimal): supports FLP-mediated excision but not integration (Turan and Bode, 2011) FLP recombinase from the Saccharomyces cerevisiae 2μ plasmid
   1374..1676    -  CDS            ccdB: CCDB_ECOLI - Also known as G, letB, letD. Experimental evidence at protein level: Swiss-Prot protein existence level 1. Toxic component of a type II toxin-antitoxin (TA) system, functioning in plasmid maintainence. Responsible for the post- segregational killing (PSK) of plasmid-free cells, also referred to as a plasmid addiction system. Half-life of over 2 hours. Cell killing by CcdB is accompanied by filamentation, defects in chromosome and plasmid segregation, defects in cell division, formation of anucleate cells, decreased DNA synthesis and plasmid loss. Interferes with the activity of DN
   1681..1839    -  CDS            ccdA (fragment): CCDA_ECO57 - Also known as H, letA. Experimental evidence at protein level: Swiss-Prot protein existence level 1. Antitoxin component of a type II toxin-antitoxin (TA) system which inhibits the post-segregational killing (PSK) of plasmid-free cells, also referred to as a plasmid addiction system. Binds to and blocks the activity of CcdB; will also remove bound CcdB protein from the CcdB-GyrA complex by forming a CcdA-CcdB complex, a process termed rejuvenation. Functions as a transcriptional corepressor for the ccdAB operon, repression also requires CcdB (By similarity). From Escherichia coli
   1930..2007    -  intron         PDK intron (fragment): pdk; modified pyruvate orthophosphate dikinase intron from Flaveria trinervia 3.0
   2077..2110    -  protein_bind   FRT (minimal): supports FLP-mediated excision but not integration (Turan and Bode, 2011) FLP recombinase from the Saccharomyces cerevisiae 2μ plasmid
   2154..2194    -  terminator     rrnB T1 terminator (fragment): transcription terminator T1 from the E. coli rrnB gene
   2196..2311    -  ncRNA          5S rRNA: Accession: RF00001 - 5S ribosomal RNA
   2342..2366    +  CDS            KanR (fragment): aminoglycoside phosphotransferase; aph(3')-Ia; confers resistance to kanamycin in bacteria or G418 (Geneticin®) in eukaryotes
   2396..2492    +  promoter       AmpR promoter (fragment): bla
   2495..3304    +  CDS            KanR: aminoglycoside phosphotransferase; aph(3')-Ia; confers resistance to kanamycin in bacteria or G418 (Geneticin®) in eukaryotes
   3426..510     +  rep_origin     ori (across the origin): high-copy-number ColE1/pMB1/pBR322/pUC origin of replication
