[The description below was written by a language model from this plasmid's Addgene catalogue record and pLannotate feature annotations shown in this document.]
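Description:
pDSM-ef is an empty level 1 destination vector from a hierarchical synthetic-biology cloning system built for assembling multigene pathways in Saccharomyces cerevisiae. It is a small (about 3.5 kb) E. coli plasmid on the pDSM backbone, replicating from a high-copy ColE1/pUC-type origin and selected with kanamycin through an aph(3')-Ia (KanR) gene preceded by a fragment of the AmpR (bla) promoter. No yeast origin or yeast marker is annotated, consistent with its role as a bacterial assembly intermediate rather than a yeast shuttle vector.

The cloning site is occupied by a ccdB counterselection cassette, annotated together with a partial ccdA fragment and flanked by two minimal FRT sites. CcdB is a gyrase-poisoning toxin, so the empty vector has to be maintained in a ccdB-tolerant strain. When a transcription unit is assembled into the vector with the type IIS enzyme BsaI, the toxin cassette is displaced, and in ordinary strains only correctly assembled clones survive. Fragments of the rrnB T1 and T2 terminators, with an adjacent 5S rRNA segment, sit on either side of the cloning region and probably insulate it from backbone transcription. The short lacZα and PDK intron matches appear to be residual fragments with no stated function.

According to the depositor, the vector adds pathway position 6 homology arms to the inserted transcription unit. These arms are compatible with the position 5 arm on the 5' side and the position 7 arm on the 3' side, although the feature table does not annotate them. The arm-flanked unit is then PCR-amplified using the same primers that serve for sequencing, and the product is integrated into the yeast genome alongside units for neighbouring positions. The associated work used the system to build large strain libraries for itaconic acid production.
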