Addgene plasmid #127721: pDSM-ef
Purpose: (Empty Backbone) Level 1 destination vector for a transcription unit, pathway position 6. Clone a transcription unit in with BsaI.
Depositing lab: Christopher Voigt. Depositing organization: Massachusetts Institute of Technology. Publication: Iterative algorithm-guided design of massive strain libraries, applied to itaconic acid production in yeast. Young EM, Zhao Z, Gielesen BEM, Wu L, Benjamin Gordon D, Roubos JA, Voigt CA. Metab Eng. 2018 Jul;48:33-43. doi: 10.1016/j.ymben.2018.05.002. Epub 2018 May 9. PubMed 29753070.
Backbone
  Vector backbone: pDSM
  Vector type: Synthetic Biology
Growth in bacteria
  Bacterial resistance: Kanamycin, 50 μg/mL
  Growth temperature: 37°C
  Growth strain: ccdB Survival
  Copy number: High Copy
Gene/Insert
  Sequencing primers: 5′ AAATAACCACAAACATCCTTCCC; 3′ GTGCACTACATCTTGTGGGTGTC
Terms and licenses: Academic/Nonprofit Terms; Industry Terms: Not Available to Industry
Depositor comments: Assembles a transcription unit and adds pathway position 6 homology arms, compatible with 5' position 5 and 3' position 7 homology arm. Ccdb selection is used to select for correct clones. Sequencing primers are also the primers for amplifying DNA for integration into the S. cerevisiae genome.
How to cite: pDSM-ef was a gift from Christopher Voigt (Addgene plasmid # 127721 ; http://n2t.net/addgene:127721 ; RRID:Addgene_127721)
